Addgene plasmid #174442: pIVT-dCas9-EGFP
Purpose: in vitro transcription template for dCas9-EGFP
Depositing lab: Michael Lampson. Depositing organization: University of Pennsylvania. Publication: Parallel pathways for recruiting effector proteins determine centromere drive and suppression. Kumon T, Ma J, Akins RB, Stefanik D, Nordgren CE, Kim J, Levine MT, Lampson MA. Cell. 2021 Sep 16;184(19):4904-4918.e11. doi: 10.1016/j.cell.2021.07.037. Epub 2021 Aug 24. PubMed 34433012.
Backbone
  Vector backbone: pIVT
  Vector type: in vitro transcription template
Growth in bacteria
  Bacterial resistance: Ampicillin, 100 μg/mL
  Growth temperature: 37°C
  Growth strain: DH5alpha
  Copy number: Low Copy
Gene/Insert
  Gene/Insert name: Cas9 Endonuclease Dead (alt name: dCas9)
  Species: Streptococcus pyogenes
  Insert size (bp): 4104
  Promoter: T7 SP6
  Tag / fusion protein: EGFP (C terminal on insert)
  Cloning method: Ligation Independent Cloning
  Sequencing primers: 5′ CAGGAAACAGCTATGAC; 3′ GTAAAACGACGGCCAGT
Terms and licenses: Academic/Nonprofit Terms; Industry Terms: Not Available to Industry
How to cite: pIVT-dCas9-EGFP was a gift from Michael Lampson (Addgene plasmid # 174442 ; http://n2t.net/addgene:174442 ; RRID:Addgene_174442)
