[The description below was written by a language model from this plasmid's Addgene catalogue record and pLannotate feature annotations shown in this document.]
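Description:
pIVT-dCas9-EGFP is a bacterial plasmid of about 7.9 kb built on the pIVT backbone and intended as a template for in vitro transcription rather than for direct expression in cells. It is propagated in E. coli under ampicillin selection, with a β-lactamase gene driven by its own promoter and a ColE1/pMB1-type origin of replication. The automated annotation labels this origin as high-copy, whereas the catalogue entry lists the plasmid as low copy. Only fragments of rop and bom are detected, alongside leftover lac elements (a lacI fragment, CAP site, lac promoter and operator, and a lacZα fragment) that are remnants of the cloning vector and play no evident part in the transcription template.

The payload is a 4,104 bp Streptococcus pyogenes Cas9 coding sequence, described in the catalogue as the nuclease-dead form (dCas9). The feature table simply calls it Cas9 and does not list the inactivating mutations. EGFP is fused at its C terminus, giving a fluorescent protein that can bind RNA-guided DNA targets without cutting them. Tandem SP6 and T7 bacteriophage promoters lie upstream, so either polymerase can be used to produce sense RNA. The open reading frame is flanked by the 5' and 3' untranslated regions of the Xenopus laevis major β-globin gene. The 5' UTR acts as a translational enhancer, and such globin UTRs are commonly included to support stability and translation of synthetic mRNA after it is introduced into cells, oocytes or embryos. No nuclear localisation signal or guide RNA cassette is annotated, so a guide would have to be supplied separately. The stated purpose is limited to making dCas9-EGFP mRNA, and the associated publication concerns effector protein recruitment at centromeres and centromere drive.
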