Features (pLannotate 1.2.2; 17 found; start..end, strand, type, name):
     96..200     +  promoter       AmpR promoter: bla
    201..1061    +  CDS            AmpR: β-lactamase; bla; confers resistance to ampicillin, carbenicillin, and related antibiotics
   1232..1820    +  rep_origin     ori: high-copy-number ColE1/pMB1/pBR322/pUC origin of replication
   2003..2095    +  CDS            lacI (fragment): lac repressor; lacI; The lac repressor binds to the lac operator to inhibit transcription in E. coli. This inhibition can be relieved by adding lactose or isopropyl-β-D-thiogalactopyranoside (IPTG).
   2108..2129    +  protein_bind   CAP binding site: CAP binding activates transcription in the presence of cAMP. E. coli catabolite activator protein
   2144..2174    +  promoter       lac promoter: promoter for the E. coli lac operon
   2182..2198    +  protein_bind   lac operator: The lac repressor binds to the lac operator to inhibit transcription in E. coli. This inhibition can be relieved by adding lactose or isopropyl-β-D-thiogalactopyranoside (IPTG). lac repressor encoded by lacI
   2246..2264    +  promoter       SP6 promoter: promoter for bacteriophage SP6 RNA polymerase
   2276..2294    +  promoter       T7 promoter: promoter for bacteriophage T7 RNA polymerase
   2337..2379    +  5'UTR          Xenopus globin 5'-UTR: translational enhancer from the 5'-UTR of the major beta-globin gene of Xenopus laevis
   2386..2410    -  misc_feature   MCS (fragment): pUC18/19 multiple cloning site
   2443..6546    +  CDS            Cas9: Cas9 (Csn1) endonuclease from the Streptococcus pyogenes Type II CRISPR/Cas system generates RNA-guided double strand breaks in DNA
   6562..7278    +  CDS            EGFP: EGFP is a basic (constitutively fluorescent) green fluorescent protein published in 1996, derived from Aequorea victoria. It is reported to be a rapidly-maturing weak dimer with moderate acid sensitivity.
   7309..7434    +  3'UTR          Xenopus globin 3'-UTR: 3'-UTR of the major beta-globin gene of Xenopus laevis
   7493..7650    +  CDS            lacZα (fragment): LacZα fragment of β-galactosidase; lacZ fragment
   7656..7755    -  misc_feature   bom (fragment): basis of mobility region from pBR322
   7857..1       -  CDS            rop (fragment) (across the origin): Rop protein, which maintains plasmids at low copy number; rop
>Addgene plasmid #174442 | pIVT-dCas9-EGFP | addgene full sequence | sequence record 343277 | Addgene NGS Result
GACGAAAGGGCCTCGTGATACGCCTATTTTTATAGGTTAATGTCATGATAATAATGGTTTCTTAGACGTC
AGGTGGCACTTTTCGGGGAAATGTGCGCGGAACCCCTATTTGTTTATTTTTCTAAATACATTCAAATATG
TATCCGCTCATGAGACAATAACCCTGATAAATGCTTCAATAATATTGAAAAAGGAAGAGTATGAGTATTC
AACATTTCCGTGTCGCCCTTATTCCCTTTTTTGCGGCATTTTGCCTTCCTGTTTTTGCTCACCCAGAAAC
GCTGGTGAAAGTAAAAGATGCTGAAGATCAGTTGGGTGCACGAGTGGGTTACATCGAACTGGATCTCAAC
AGCGGTAAGATCCTTGAGAGTTTTCGCCCCGAAGAACGTTTTCCAATGATGAGCACTTTTAAAGTTCTGC
TATGTGGCGCGGTATTATCCCGTATTGACGCCGGGCAAGAGCAACTCGGTCGCCGCATACACTATTCTCA
GAATGACTTGGTTGAGTACTCACCAGTCACAGAAAAGCATCTTACGGATGGCATGACAGTAAGAGAATTA
TGCAGTGCTGCCATAACCATGAGTGATAACACTGCGGCCAACTTACTTCTGACAACGATCGGAGGACCGA
AGGAGCTAACCGCTTTTTTGCACAACATGGGGGATCATGTAACTCGCCTTGATCGTTGGGAACCGGAGCT
GAATGAAGCCATACCAAACGACGAGCGTGACACCACGATGCCTGTAGCAATGGCAACAACGTTGCGCAAA
CTATTAACTGGCGAACTACTTACTCTAGCTTCCCGGCAACAATTAATAGACTGGATGGAGGCGGATAAAG
TTGCAGGACCACTTCTGCGCTCGGCCCTTCCGGCTGGCTGGTTTATTGCTGATAAATCTGGAGCCGGTGA
GCGTGGGTCTCGCGGTATCATTGCAGCACTGGGGCCAGATGGTAAGCCCTCCCGTATCGTAGTTATCTAC
ACGACGGGGAGTCAGGCAACTATGGATGAACGAAATAGACAGATCGCTGAGATAGGTGCCTCACTGATTA
AGCATTGGTAACTGTCAGACCAAGTTTACTCATATATACTTTAGATTGATTTAAAACTTCATTTTTAATT
TAAAAGGATCTAGGTGAAGATCCTTTTTGATAATCTCATGACCAAAATCCCTTAACGTGAGTTTTCGTTC
CACTGAGCGTCAGACCCCGTAGAAAAGATCAAAGGATCTTCTTGAGATCCTTTTTTTCTGCGCGTAATCT
GCTGCTTGCAAACAAAAAAACCACCGCTACCAGCGGTGGTTTGTTTGCCGGATCAAGAGCTACCAACTCT
TTTTCCGAAGGTAACTGGCTTCAGCAGAGCGCAGATACCAAATACTGTTCTTCTAGTGTAGCCGTAGTTA
GGCCACCACTTCAAGAACTCTGTAGCACCGCCTACATACCTCGCTCTGCTAATCCTGTTACCAGTGGCTG
CTGCCAGTGGCGATAAGTCGTGTCTTACCGGGTTGGACTCAAGACGATAGTTACCGGATAAGGCGCAGCG
GTCGGGCTGAACGGGGGGTTCGTGCACACAGCCCAGCTTGGAGCGAACGACCTACACCGAACTGAGATAC
CTACAGCGTGAGCTATGAGAAAGCGCCACGCTTCCCGAAGGGAGAAAGGCGGACAGGTATCCGGTAAGCG
GCAGGGTCGGAACAGGAGAGCGCACGAGGGAGCTTCCAGGGGGAAACGCCTGGTATCTTTATAGTCCTAT
CGGGTTTCGCCACCTCTGACTTGAGCGTCGATTTTTGTGATGCTCGTCAGGGGGGCGGAGCCTATGGAAA
AACGCCAGCAACGCGGCCTTTTTACGGTTCCTGGCCTTTTGCTGGCCTTTTGCTCACATGTTCTTTCCTG
CGTTATCCCCTGATTCTGTGGATAACCGTATTACCGCCTTTGAGTGAGCTGATACCGCTCGCCGCAGCCG
AACGACCGAGCGCAGCGAGTCAGTGAGCGAGGAAGCGGAAGAGCGCCCAATACGCAAACCGCCTCTCCCC
GCGCGTTGGCCGATTCATTAATGCAGCTGGCACGACAGGTTTCCCGACTGGAAAGCGGGCAGTGAGCGCA
ACGCAATTAATGTGAGTTAGCTCACTCATTAGGCACCCCAGGCTTTACACTTTATGCTTCCGGCTCGTAT
GTTGTGTGGAATTGTGAGCGGATAACAATTTCACACAGGAAACAGCTATGACCATGATTACGCCAAGCTC
CAACGATTTAGGTGACACTATAGAAGAGAAGGAATTAATACGACTCACTATAGGGAGAGAGAGAGAATTA
CCCTCACTAAAGGGAGGAGAAGCTTGCTTGTTCTTTTTGCAGAAGCTCAGAATAAACGCTCAACTTTGGC
AGATCAAGCTTGCATGCCTGCAGGTCGACTATAGGGAGACCCAAGCTTGGCGCGCCGCCACCATGGACAA
GAAGTACTCCATTGGGCTCGCTATCGGCACAAACAGCGTCGGCTGGGCCGTCATTACGGACGAGTACAAG
GTGCCGAGCAAAAAATTCAAAGTTCTGGGCAATACCGATCGCCACAGCATAAAGAAGAACCTCATTGGCG
CCCTCCTGTTCGACTCCGGGGAGACGGCCGAAGCCACGCGGCTCAAAAGAACAGCACGGCGCAGATATAC
CCGCAGAAAGAATCGGATCTGCTACCTGCAGGAGATCTTTAGTAATGAGATGGCTAAGGTGGATGACTCT
TTCTTCCATAGGCTGGAGGAGTCCTTTTTGGTGGAGGAGGATAAAAAGCACGAGCGCCACCCAATCTTTG
GCAATATCGTGGACGAGGTGGCGTACCATGAAAAGTACCCAACCATATATCATCTGAGGAAGAAGCTTGT
AGACAGTACTGATAAGGCTGACTTGCGGTTGATCTATCTCGCGCTGGCGCATATGATCAAATTTCGGGGA
CACTTCCTCATCGAGGGGGACCTGAACCCAGACAACAGCGATGTCGACAAACTCTTTATCCAACTGGTTC
AGACTTACAATCAGCTTTTCGAAGAGAACCCGATCAACGCATCCGGAGTTGACGCCAAAGCAATCCTGAG
CGCTAGGCTGTCCAAATCCCGGCGGCTCGAAAACCTCATCGCACAGCTCCCTGGGGAGAAGAAGAACGGC
CTGTTTGGTAATCTTATCGCCCTGTCACTCGGGCTGACCCCCAACTTTAAATCTAACTTCGACCTGGCCG
AAGATGCCAAGCTTCAACTGAGCAAAGACACCTACGATGATGATCTCGACAATCTGCTGGCCCAGATCGG
CGACCAGTACGCAGACCTTTTTTTGGCGGCAAAGAACCTGTCAGACGCCATTCTGCTGAGTGATATTCTG
CGAGTGAACACGGAGATCACCAAAGCTCCGCTGAGCGCTAGTATGATCAAGCGCTATGATGAGCACCACC
AAGACTTGACTTTGCTGAAGGCCCTTGTCAGACAGCAACTGCCTGAGAAGTACAAGGAAATTTTCTTCGA
TCAGTCTAAAAATGGCTACGCCGGATACATTGACGGCGGAGCAAGCCAGGAGGAATTTTACAAATTTATT
AAGCCCATCTTGGAAAAAATGGACGGCACCGAGGAGCTGCTGGTAAAGCTTAACAGAGAAGATCTGTTGC
GCAAACAGCGCACTTTCGACAATGGAAGCATCCCCCACCAGATTCACCTGGGCGAACTGCACGCTATCCT
CAGGCGGCAAGAGGATTTCTACCCCTTTTTGAAAGATAACAGGGAAAAGATTGAGAAAATCCTCACATTT
CGGATACCCTACTATGTAGGCCCCCTCGCCCGGGGAAATTCCAGATTCGCGTGGATGACTCGCAAATCAG
AAGAGACCATCACTCCCTGGAACTTCGAGGAAGTCGTGGATAAGGGGGCCTCTGCCCAGTCCTTCATCGA
AAGGATGACTAACTTTGATAAAAATCTGCCTAACGAAAAGGTGCTTCCTAAACACTCTCTGCTGTACGAG
TACTTCACAGTTTATAACGAGCTCACCAAGGTCAAATACGTCACAGAAGGGATGAGAAAGCCAGCATTCC
TGTCTGGAGAGCAGAAGAAAGCTATCGTGGACCTCCTCTTCAAGACGAACCGGAAAGTTACCGTGAAACA
GCTCAAAGAAGACTATTTCAAAAAGATTGAATGTTTCGACTCTGTTGAAATCAGCGGAGTGGAGGATCGC
TTCAACGCATCCCTGGGAACGTATCACGATCTCCTGAAAATCATTAAAGACAAGGACTTCCTGGACAATG
AGGAGAACGAGGACATTCTTGAGGACATTGTCCTCACCCTTACGTTGTTTGAAGATAGGGAGATGATTGA
AGAACGCTTGAAAACTTACGCTCATCTCTTCGACGACAAAGTCATGAAACAGCTCAAGAGGCGCCGATAT
ACAGGATGGGGGCGGCTGTCAAGAAAACTGATCAATGGGATCCGAGACAAGCAGAGTGGAAAGACAATCC
TGGATTTTCTTAAGTCCGATGGATTTGCCAACAGGAACTTCATGCAGTTGATCCATGATGACTCTCTCAC
CTTTAAGGAGGACATCCAGAAAGCACAAGTTTCTGGCCAGGGGGACAGTCTTCACGAGCACATCGCTAAT
CTTGCAGGTAGCCCAGCTATCAAAAAGGGAATACTGCAGACCGTTAAGGTCGTGGATGAACTCGTCAAAG
TAATGGGAAGGCATAAGCCCGAGAATATCGTTATCGAGATGGCCCGAGAGAACCAAACTACCCAGAAGGG
ACAGAAGAACAGTAGGGAAAGGATGAAGAGGATTGAAGAGGGTATAAAAGAACTGGGGTCCCAAATCCTT
AAGGAACACCCAGTTGAAAACACCCAGCTTCAGAATGAGAAGCTCTACCTGTACTACCTGCAGAACGGCA
GGGACATGTACGTGGATCAGGAACTGGACATCAATCGGCTCTCCGACTACGACGTGGATGCTATCGTGCC
CCAGTCTTTTCTCAAAGATGATTCTATTGATAATAAAGTGTTGACAAGATCCGATAAAAATAGAGGGAAG
AGTGATAACGTCCCCTCAGAAGAAGTTGTCAAGAAAATGAAAAATTATTGGCGGCAGCTGCTGAACGCCA
AACTGATCACACAACGGAAGTTCGATAATCTGACTAAGGCTGAACGAGGTGGCCTGTCTGAGTTGGATAA
AGCCGGCTTCATCAAAAGGCAGCTTGTTGAGACACGCCAGATCACCAAGCACGTGGCCCAAATTCTCGAT
TCACGCATGAACACCAAGTACGATGAAAATGACAAACTGATTCGAGAGGTGAAAGTTATTACTCTGAAGT
CTAAGCTGGTCTCAGATTTCAGAAAGGACTTTCAGTTTTATAAGGTGAGAGAGATCAACAATTACCACCA
TGCGCATGATGCCTACCTGAATGCAGTGGTAGGCACTGCACTTATCAAAAAATATCCCAAGCTTGAATCT
GAATTTGTTTACGGAGACTATAAAGTGTACGATGTTAGGAAAATGATCGCAAAGTCTGAGCAGGAAATAG
GCAAGGCCACCGCTAAGTACTTCTTTTACAGCAATATTATGAATTTTTTCAAGACCGAGATTACACTGGC
CAATGGAGAGATTCGGAAGCGACCACTTATCGAAACAAACGGAGAAACAGGAGAAATCGTGTGGGACAAG
GGTAGGGATTTCGCGACAGTCCGGAAGGTCCTGTCCATGCCGCAGGTGAACATCGTTAAAAAGACCGAAG
TACAGACCGGAGGCTTCTCCAAGGAAAGTATCCTCCCGAAAAGGAACAGCGACAAGCTGATCGCACGCAA
AAAAGATTGGGACCCCAAGAAATACGGCGGATTCGATTCTCCTACAGTCGCTTACAGTGTACTGGTTGTG
GCCAAAGTGGAGAAAGGGAAGTCTAAAAAACTCAAAAGCGTCAAGGAACTGCTGGGCATCACAATCATGG
AGCGATCAAGCTTCGAAAAAAACCCCATCGACTTTCTCGAGGCGAAAGGATATAAAGAGGTCAAAAAAGA
CCTCATCATTAAGCTTCCCAAGTACTCTCTCTTTGAGCTTGAAAACGGCCGGAAACGAATGCTCGCTAGT
GCGGGCGAGCTGCAGAAAGGTAACGAGCTGGCACTGCCCTCTAAATACGTTAATTTCTTGTATCTGGCCA
GCCACTATGAAAAGCTCAAAGGGTCTCCCGAAGATAATGAGCAGAAGCAGCTGTTCGTGGAACAACACAA
ACACTACCTTGATGAGATCATCGAGCAAATAAGCGAATTCTCCAAAAGAGTGATCCTCGCCGACGCTAAC
CTCGATAAGGTGCTTTCTGCTTACAATAAGCACAGGGATAAGCCCATCAGGGAGCAGGCAGAAAACATTA
TCCACTTGTTTACTCTGACCAACTTGGGCGCGCCTGCAGCCTTCAAGTACTTCGACACCACCATAGACAG
AAAGCGGTACACCTCTACAAAGGAGGTCCTGGACGCCACACTGATTCATCAGTCAATTACGGGGCTCTAT
GAAACAAGAATCGACCTCTCTCAGCTCGGTGGAGACGCTAGCGGCTCTAGAATGGTGAGCAAGGGCGAGG
AGCTGTTCACCGGGGTGGTGCCCATCCTGGTCGAGCTGGACGGCGACGTAAACGGCCACAAGTTCAGCGT
GTCCGGCGAGGGCGAGGGCGATGCCACCTACGGCAAGCTGACCCTGAAGTTCATCTGCACCACCGGCAAG
CTGCCCGTGCCCTGGCCCACCCTCGTGACCACCCTGACCTACGGCGTGCAGTGCTTCAGCCGCTACCCCG
ACCACATGAAGCAGCACGACTTCTTCAAGTCCGCCATGCCCGAAGGCTACGTCCAGGAGCGCACCATCTT
CTTCAAGGACGACGGCAACTACAAGACCCGCGCCGAGGTGAAGTTCGAGGGCGACACCCTGGTGAACCGC
ATCGAGCTGAAGGGCATCGACTTCAAGGAGGACGGCAACATCCTGGGGCACAAGCTGGAGTACAACTACA
ACAGCCACAACGTCTATATCATGGCCGACAAGCAGAAGAACGGCATCAAGGTGAACTTCAAGATCCGCCA
CAACATCGAGGACGGCAGCGTGCAGCTCGCCGACCACTACCAGCAGAACACCCCCATCGGCGACGGCCCC
GTGCTGCTGCCCGACAACCACTACCTGAGCACCCAGTCCGCCCTGAGCAAAGACCCCAACGAGAAGCGCG
ATCACATGGTCCTGCTGGAGTTCGTGACCGCCGCCGGGATCACTCTCGGCATGGACGAGCTGTACAAGTA
GTGACTGACTAGGATCTGGTTACCACTAAACCAGCCTCAAGAACACCCGAATGGAGTCTCTAAGCTACAT
AATACCAACTTACACTTTACAAAATGTTGTCCCCCAAAATGTAGCCATTCGTATCTGCTCCTAATAAAAA
GAAAGTTTCTTCACATTCTAAAAAAAAAAAAAAAAAAAAAAAAAAAAAAAANCCCCCCCCCCCCAAGGGC
GAATTCACTGGCCGTCGTTTTACAACGTCGTGACTGGGAAAACCCTGGCGTTACCCAACTTAATCGCCTT
GCAGCACATCCCCCTTTCGCCAGCTGGCGTAATAGCGAAGAGGCCCGCACCGATCGCCCTTCCCAACAGT
TGCGCAGCCTGAATGGCGAATGGCGCCTGATGCGGTATTTTCTCCTTACGCATCTGTGCGGTATTTCACA
CCGCATATGGTGCACTCTCAGTACAATCTGCTCTGATGCCGCATAGTTAAGCCAGCCCCGACACCCGCCA
ACACCCGCTGACGCGCCCTGACGGGCTTGTCTGCTCCCGGCATCCGCTTACAGACAAGCTGTGACCGTCT
CCGGGAGCTGCATGTGTCAGAGGTTTTCACCGTCATCACCGAAACGCGCGA
